>Addgene plasmid #161400 | pDONR221-SLC9A3_STOP | addgene full sequence | sequence record 363203 | Addgene NGS Result
CAAATAATGATTTTATTTTGACTGATAGTGACCTGTTCGTTGCAACACATTGATGAGCAATGCTTTTTTA
TAATGCCAACTTTGTACAAAAAAGCAGGCTCCACCATGTGGGGCCTGGGCGCCAGAGGCCCAGACAGGGG
CCTGCTGCTGGCCCTGGCCCTGGGAGGACTGGCAAGGGCAGGAGGCGTGGAGGTGGAGCCCGGCGGCGCC
CACGGCGAGTCTGGCGGCTTTCAGGTGGTGACCTTCGAGTGGGCCCACGTGCAGGATCCTTATGTGATCG
CCCTGTGGATCCTGGTGGCAAGCCTGGCCAAGATCGGCTTCCACCTGTCTCACAAGGTGACCAGCGTCGT
GCCAGAGTCCGCCCTGCTGATCGTGCTGGGACTGGTGCTGGGAGGAATCGTGTGGGCCGCCGACCACATC
GCCAGCTTTACCCTGACACCCACCGTGTTCTTTTTCTACCTGCTGCCCCCTATCGTGCTGGATGCCGGCT
ATTTCATGCCTAACCGGCTGTTTTTCGGCAATCTGGGCACAATCCTGCTGTATGCAGTGGTGGGAACCGT
GTGGAACGCAGCAACCACAGGACTGAGCCTGTACGGCGTGTTTCTGTCCGGACTGATGGGCGACCTGCAG
ATCGGACTGCTGGATTTTCTGCTGTTCGGAAGCCTGATGGCAGCAGTGGACCCTGTGGCCGTGCTGGCCG
TGTTCGAGGAGGTGCACGTGAACGAGGTGCTGTTTATCATCGTGTTCGGCGAGTCCCTGCTGAACGATGC
CGTGACAGTGGTGCTGTACAACGTGTTCGAGAGTTTTGTCGCACTTGGTGGGGACAATGTGACCGGCGTG
GATTGCGTGAAGGGCATCGTGAGCTTCTTCGTGGTGAGCCTGGGAGGCACACTGGTGGGCGTGGTGTTTG
CCTTCCTGCTGTCCCTGGTGACACGCTTTACCAAGCACGTGCGGATCATCGAGCCCGGCTTCGTGTTCAT
CATCTCCTACCTGTCTTATCTGACATCTGAGATGCTGTCTCTGAGCGCCATCCTGGCCATCACCTTCTGT
GGCATCTGCTGTCAGAAGTACGTGAAGGCCAACATCAGCGAGCAGTCCGCCACCACAGTGAGATATACAA
TGAAGATGCTGGCCAGCTCCGCCGAGACCATCATCTTTATGTTCCTGGGCATCAGCGCCGTGAACCCCTT
CATCTGGACATGGAATACCGCCTTTGTGCTGCTGACACTGGTGTTCATCTCCGTGTACAGGGCAATCGGA
GTGGTGCTGCAGACCTGGCTGCTGAACAGATATAGGATGGTGCAGCTGGAGCCCATCGACCAGGTGGTGC
TGTCCTACGGAGGACTGAGGGGAGCAGTGGCCTTCGCCCTGGTGGTGCTGCTGGACGGCGATAAGGTGAA
GGAGAAGAATCTGTTTGTGAGCACCACAATCATCGTGGTGTTTTTCACAGTGATCTTCCAGGGCCTGACC
ATCAAGCCACTGGTGCAGTGGCTGAAGGTGAAGAGATCCGAGCACAGGGAGCCACGGCTGAACGAGAAGC
TGCACGGCAGGGCCTTTGACCACATCCTGTCCGCCATCGAGGATATCTCTGGCCAGATCGGCCACAATTA
CCTGAGGGACAAGTGGTCCCACTTTGATCGCAAGTTCCTGTCTCGGGTGCTGATGCGGAGAAGCGCCCAG
AAGTCCAGGGACCGGATCCTGAACGTGTTCCACGAGCTGAATCTGAAGGATGCCATCAGCTATGTGGCAG
AGGGAGAGAGGAGGGGATCCCTGGCCTTTATCAGATCCCCCTCTACCGACAACGTGGTGAATGTGGATTT
CACACCTCGCTCTAGCACCGTGGAGGCCAGCGTGTCCTACCTGCTGCGGGAGAACGTGAGCGCCGTGTGC
CTGGACATGCAGTCTCTGGAGCAGCGGAGAAGGAGCATCAGGGACGCCGAGGATATGGTGACACACCACA
CCCTGCAGCAGTACCTGTATAAGCCTAGACAGGAGTACAAGCACCTGTATTCCAGGCACGAGCTGACACC
AACCGAGGACGAGAAGCAGGATAGAGAGATCTTTCACAGGACAATGAGAAAGAGGCTGGAGTCTTTCAAG
AGCACCAAGCTGGGCCTGAACCAGAATAAGAAGGCCGCCAAGCTGTATAAGAGGGAGAGGGCACAGAAGA
GGAGGAACTCCTCTATCCCTAATGGCAAGCTGCCTATGGAGTCTCCAGCCCAGAACTTCACAATCAAGGA
GAAGGACCTGGAGCTGAGCGATACCGAGGAGCCACCCAATTACGACGAGGAGATGAGCGGCGGCATCGAG
TTTCTGGCCTCCGTGACAAAGGACACCGCCTCTGATAGCCCAGCCGGCATCGATAATCCCGTGTTCTCTC
CTGACGAGGCCCTGGATCGCAGCCTGCTGGCAAGGCTGCCTCCATGGCTGTCCCCAGGAGAGACCGTGGT
GCCATCTCAGAGAGCCAGGACACAGATCCCATACAGCCCCGGCACCTTTTGTAGACTGATGCCCTTCAGG
CTGAGCTCCAAGTCCGTGGACTCTTTCCTGCAGGCCGATGGACCTGAGGAGAGGCCACCTGCCGCCCTGC
CAGAGTCCACCCACATGTAAGACCCAGCTTTCTTGTACAAAGTTGGCATTATAAGAAAGCATTGCTTATC
AATTTGTTGCAACGAACAGGTCACTATCAGTCAAAATAAAATCATTATTTGCCATCCAGCTGATATCCCC
TATAGTGAGTCGTATTACATGGTCATAGCTGTTTCCTGGCAGCTCTGGCCCGTGTCTCAAAATCTCTGAT
GTTACATTGCACAAGATAAAAATATATCATCATGAACAATAAAACTGTCTGCTTACATAAACAGTAATAC
AAGGGGTGTTATGAGCCATATTCAACGGGAAACGTCGAGGCCGCGATTAAATTCCAACATGGATGCTGAT
TTATATGGGTATAAATGGGCTCGCGATAATGTCGGGCAATCAGGTGCGACAATCTATCGCTTGTATGGGA
AGCCCGATGCGCCAGAGTTGTTTCTGAAACATGGCAAAGGTAGCGTTGCCAATGATGTTACAGATGAGAT
GGTCAGACTAAACTGGCTGACGGAATTTATGCCTCTTCCGACCATCAAGCATTTTATCCGTACTCCTGAT
GATGCATGGTTACTCACCACTGCGATCCCCGGAAAAACAGCATTCCAGGTATTAGAAGAATATCCTGATT
CAGGTGAAAATATTGTTGATGCGCTGGCAGTGTTCCTGCGCCGGTTGCATTCGATTCCTGTTTGTAATTG
TCCTTTTAACAGCGATCGCGTATTTCGTCTCGCTCAGGCGCAATCACGAATGAATAACGGTTTGGTTGAT
GCGAGTGATTTTGATGACGAGCGTAATGGCTGGCCTGTTGAACAAGTCTGGAAAGAAATGCATAAACTTT
TGCCATTCTCACCGGATTCAGTCGTCACTCATGGTGATTTCTCACTTGATAACCTTATTTTTGACGAGGG
GAAATTAATAGGTTGTATTGATGTTGGACGAGTCGGAATCGCAGACCGATACCAGGATCTTGCCATCCTA
TGGAACTGCCTCGGTGAGTTTTCTCCTTCATTACAGAAACGGCTTTTTCAAAAATATGGTATTGATAATC
CTGATATGAATAAATTGCAGTTTCATTTGATGCTCGATGAGTTTTTCTAATCAGAATTGGTTAATTGGTT
GTAACACTGGCAGAGCATTACGCTGACTTGACGGGACGGCGCAAGCTCATGACCAAAATCCCTTAACGTG
AGTTACGCGTCGTTCCACTGAGCGTCAGACCCCGTAGAAAAGATCAAAGGATCTTCTTGAGATCCTTTTT
TTCTGCGCGTAATCTGCTGCTTGCAAACAAAAAAACCACCGCTACCAGCGGTGGTTTGTTTGCCGGATCA
AGAGCTACCAACTCTTTTTCCGAAGGTAACTGGCTTCAGCAGAGCGCAGATACCAAATACTGTTCTTCTA
GTGTAGCCGTAGTTAGGCCACCACTTCAAGAACTCTGTAGCACCGCCTACATACCTCGCTCTGCTAATCC
TGTTACCAGTGGCTGCTGCCAGTGGCGATAAGTCGTGTCTTACCGGGTTGGACTCAAGACGATAGTTACC
GGATAAGGCGCAGCGGTCGGGCTGAACGGGGGGTTCGTGCACACAGCCCAGCTTGGAGCGAACGACCTAC
ACCGAACTGAGATACCTACAGCGTGAGCTATGAGAAAGCGCCACGCTTCCCGAAGGGAGAAAGGCGGACA
GGTATCCGGTAAGCGGCAGGGTCGGAACAGGAGAGCGCACGAGGGAGCTTCCAGGGGGAAACGCCTGGTA
TCTTTATAGTCCTGTCGGGTTTCGCCACCTCTGACTTGAGCGTCGATTTTTGTGATGCTCGTCAGGGGGG
CGGAGCCTATGGAAAAACGCCAGCAACGCGGCCTTTTTACGGTTCCTGGCCTTTTGCTGGCCTTTTGCTC
ACATGTTCTTTCCTGCGTTATCCCCTGATTCTGTGGATAACCGTATTACCGCCTTTGAGTGAGCTGATAC
CGCTCGCCGCAGCCGAACGACCGAGCGCAGCGAGTCAGTGAGCGAGGAAGCGGAAGAGCGCCCAATACGC
AAACCGCCTCTCCCCGCGCGTTGGCCGATTCATTAATGCAGCTGGCACGACAGGTTTCCCGACTGGAAAG
CGGGCAGTGAGCGCAACGCAATTAATACGCGTACCGCTAGCCAGGAAGAGTTTGTAGAAACGCAAAAAGG
CCATCCGTCAGGATGGCCTTCTGCTTAGTTTGATGCCTGGCAGTTTATGGCGGGCGTCCTGCCCGCCACC
CTCCGGGCCGTTGCTTCACAACGTTCAAATCCGCTCCCGGCGGATTTGTCCTACTCAGGAGAGCGTTCAC
CGACAAACAACAGATAAAACGAAAGGCCCAGTCTTCCGACTGAGCCTTTCGTTTTATTTGATGCCTGGCA
GTTCCCTACTCTCGCGTTAACGCTAGCATGGATGTTTTCCCAGTCACGACGTTGTAAAACGACGGCCAGT
CTTAAGCTCGGGCCC
Features (pLannotate 1.2.2; 10 found; start..end, strand, type, name):
      1..100     +  protein_bind   attL1: mutant version of attL; recombination site for the Gateway® LR reaction LR Clonase™
    106..2607    +  CDS            SLC9A3: SL9A3_HUMAN - Also known as NHE3 From Homo sapiens (Human).
   2612..2711    -  protein_bind   attL2: mutant version of attL; recombination site for the Gateway® LR reaction LR Clonase™
   2729..2747    -  promoter       T7 promoter: promoter for bacteriophage T7 RNA polymerase
   2881..3690    +  CDS            KanR: aminoglycoside phosphotransferase; aph(3')-Ia; confers resistance to kanamycin in bacteria or G418 (Geneticin®) in eukaryotes
   3837..4425    +  rep_origin     ori: high-copy-number ColE1/pMB1/pBR322/pUC origin of replication
   4608..4700    +  CDS            lacI (fragment): lac repressor; lacI; The lac repressor binds to the lac operator to inhibit transcription in E. coli. This inhibition can be relieved by adding lactose or isopropyl-β-D-thiogalactopyranoside (IPTG).
   4755..4782    -  terminator     rrnB T2 terminator: transcription terminator T2 from the E. coli rrnB gene
   4914..4957    +  terminator     rrnB T1 terminator: Escherichia coli rrnB; transcription terminator T1 from the E. coli rrnB gene
   5004..5040    -  CDS            lacZα (fragment): LacZα fragment of β-galactosidase; lacZ fragment
