[The description below was written by a language model from this plasmid's Addgene catalogue record and pLannotate feature annotations shown in this document.]
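Description:
pDONR221-SLC9A3_STOP is a Gateway entry clone built on the pDONR221 backbone, carrying a codon-optimized open reading frame for human SLC9A3 (also called NHE3), a solute carrier family member best known as a sodium/hydrogen exchanger. The plasmid is about 5.1 kb in total, with an insert of roughly 2.5 kb. It is maintained in E. coli at high copy from a ColE1/pUC-type origin and selected with kanamycin through an aminoglycoside phosphotransferase (KanR) gene.

The ORF sits between attL1 and attL2 sites, the recombination sequences that result from a BP reaction into a pDONR vector and that serve as substrates for LR Clonase. This lets the coding sequence be transferred directionally and in frame into any attR-containing destination vector. Although the catalogue lists the vector type as mammalian expression, the annotated features show no eukaryotic promoter or polyadenylation signal upstream or downstream of the gene, so expression depends on the destination vector chosen. The only promoter annotated is a T7 promoter lying outside attL2 on the opposite strand. The rrnB T1 and T2 terminators upstream of attL1 insulate the insert from read-through transcription in bacteria, and the short lacI and lacZα fragments are backbone remnants with no functional role.

This version retains a stop codon at the end of the ORF, so it suits native, untagged expression or N-terminal fusions supplied by the destination vector, but not C-terminal tagging; a companion clone without the stop codon exists for that purpose. The plasmid belongs to a large consortium collection of SLC transporter clones intended to support functional and drug-discovery studies.
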