Addgene plasmid #161400: pDONR221-SLC9A3_STOP
Purpose: Gateway entry clone with codon-optimized ORF sequence for subcloning into custom expression vectors. Contains a STOP codon at the end of the codon-optimized ORF sequence.
Depositing lab: RESOLUTE Consortium & Giulio Superti-Furga. Depositing organization: CeMM Research Center for Molecular Medicine. Publication: The RESOLUTE consortium: unlocking SLC transporters for drug discovery. Superti-Furga G, Lackner D, Wiedmer T, Ingles-Prieto A, Barbosa B, Girardi E, Goldmann U, Gurtl B, Klavins K, Klimek C, Lindinger S, Lineiro-Retes E, Muller AC, Onstein S, Redinger G, Reil D, Sedlyarov V, Wolf G, Crawford M, Everley R, ... Steppan CM. Nat Rev Drug Discov. 2020 Jul;19(7):429-430. doi: 10.1038/d41573-020-00056-6. PubMed 32265506.
Backbone
  Vector backbone: pDONR221
  Backbone manufacturer: ThermoFisher Scientific
  Backbone size w/o insert (bp): 2550
  Vector type: Mammalian Expression
Growth in bacteria
  Bacterial resistance: Kanamycin, 50 μg/mL
  Growth temperature: 37°C
  Growth strain: NEB Stable
  Copy number: High Copy
Gene/Insert
  Gene/Insert name: SLC9A3 (alt name: NHE3)
  Species: H. sapiens (human)
  Insert size (bp): 2505
  Entrez Gene: SLC9A3 (a.k.a. DIAR8, NHE-3, NHE3)
  Cloning method: Gateway Cloning
  Sequencing primers: 5′ M13-fwd; 3′ M13-rev
Terms and licenses: Academic/Nonprofit Terms; Industry Terms
Depositor comments: This plasmid contains a STOP codon at the end of the codon-optimized ORF. For the version of this plasmid that does not contain a STOP codon, please see Addgene plasmid 132234 For more information on the full Resolute plasmid collection, please see www.addgene.org/depositor-collections/re-solute/. Please provide your feedback on this plasmid to the RESOLUTE consortium by filling out their RESOLUTE repository feedback form: https://forms.office.com/Pages/ResponsePage.aspx?id=0e05yklzmkS7rjFGQL4N7z4feCLQvEJAmVcOCM_u885UN1JJRko0Ukg4TVQwNTZLOUxPQVJWT1NHUCQlQCN0PWcu
How to cite: pDONR221-SLC9A3_STOP was a gift from RESOLUTE Consortium & Giulio Superti-Furga (Addgene plasmid # 161400 ; http://n2t.net/addgene:161400 ; RRID:Addgene_161400)
