>Addgene plasmid #161400 | pDONR221-SLC9A3_STOP | depositor partial sequence | sequence record 312735 | Codon-optimized ORF of SLC9A3
ATGTGGGGCCTGGGCGCCAGAGGCCCAGACAGGGGCCTGCTGCTGGCCCTGGCCCTGGGAGGACTGGCAA
GGGCAGGAGGCGTGGAGGTGGAGCCCGGCGGCGCCCACGGCGAGTCTGGCGGCTTTCAGGTGGTGACCTT
CGAGTGGGCCCACGTGCAGGATCCTTATGTGATCGCCCTGTGGATCCTGGTGGCAAGCCTGGCCAAGATC
GGCTTCCACCTGTCTCACAAGGTGACCAGCGTCGTGCCAGAGTCCGCCCTGCTGATCGTGCTGGGACTGG
TGCTGGGAGGAATCGTGTGGGCCGCCGACCACATCGCCAGCTTTACCCTGACACCCACCGTGTTCTTTTT
CTACCTGCTGCCCCCTATCGTGCTGGATGCCGGCTATTTCATGCCTAACCGGCTGTTTTTCGGCAATCTG
GGCACAATCCTGCTGTATGCAGTGGTGGGAACCGTGTGGAACGCAGCAACCACAGGACTGAGCCTGTACG
GCGTGTTTCTGTCCGGACTGATGGGCGACCTGCAGATCGGACTGCTGGATTTTCTGCTGTTCGGAAGCCT
GATGGCAGCAGTGGACCCTGTGGCCGTGCTGGCCGTGTTCGAGGAGGTGCACGTGAACGAGGTGCTGTTT
ATCATCGTGTTCGGCGAGTCCCTGCTGAACGATGCCGTGACAGTGGTGCTGTACAACGTGTTCGAGAGTT
TTGTCGCACTTGGTGGGGACAATGTGACCGGCGTGGATTGCGTGAAGGGCATCGTGAGCTTCTTCGTGGT
GAGCCTGGGAGGCACACTGGTGGGCGTGGTGTTTGCCTTCCTGCTGTCCCTGGTGACACGCTTTACCAAG
CACGTGCGGATCATCGAGCCCGGCTTCGTGTTCATCATCTCCTACCTGTCTTATCTGACATCTGAGATGC
TGTCTCTGAGCGCCATCCTGGCCATCACCTTCTGTGGCATCTGCTGTCAGAAGTACGTGAAGGCCAACAT
CAGCGAGCAGTCCGCCACCACAGTGAGATATACAATGAAGATGCTGGCCAGCTCCGCCGAGACCATCATC
TTTATGTTCCTGGGCATCAGCGCCGTGAACCCCTTCATCTGGACATGGAATACCGCCTTTGTGCTGCTGA
CACTGGTGTTCATCTCCGTGTACAGGGCAATCGGAGTGGTGCTGCAGACCTGGCTGCTGAACAGATATAG
GATGGTGCAGCTGGAGCCCATCGACCAGGTGGTGCTGTCCTACGGAGGACTGAGGGGAGCAGTGGCCTTC
GCCCTGGTGGTGCTGCTGGACGGCGATAAGGTGAAGGAGAAGAATCTGTTTGTGAGCACCACAATCATCG
TGGTGTTTTTCACAGTGATCTTCCAGGGCCTGACCATCAAGCCACTGGTGCAGTGGCTGAAGGTGAAGAG
ATCCGAGCACAGGGAGCCACGGCTGAACGAGAAGCTGCACGGCAGGGCCTTTGACCACATCCTGTCCGCC
ATCGAGGATATCTCTGGCCAGATCGGCCACAATTACCTGAGGGACAAGTGGTCCCACTTTGATCGCAAGT
TCCTGTCTCGGGTGCTGATGCGGAGAAGCGCCCAGAAGTCCAGGGACCGGATCCTGAACGTGTTCCACGA
GCTGAATCTGAAGGATGCCATCAGCTATGTGGCAGAGGGAGAGAGGAGGGGATCCCTGGCCTTTATCAGA
TCCCCCTCTACCGACAACGTGGTGAATGTGGATTTCACACCTCGCTCTAGCACCGTGGAGGCCAGCGTGT
CCTACCTGCTGCGGGAGAACGTGAGCGCCGTGTGCCTGGACATGCAGTCTCTGGAGCAGCGGAGAAGGAG
CATCAGGGACGCCGAGGATATGGTGACACACCACACCCTGCAGCAGTACCTGTATAAGCCTAGACAGGAG
TACAAGCACCTGTATTCCAGGCACGAGCTGACACCAACCGAGGACGAGAAGCAGGATAGAGAGATCTTTC
ACAGGACAATGAGAAAGAGGCTGGAGTCTTTCAAGAGCACCAAGCTGGGCCTGAACCAGAATAAGAAGGC
CGCCAAGCTGTATAAGAGGGAGAGGGCACAGAAGAGGAGGAACTCCTCTATCCCTAATGGCAAGCTGCCT
ATGGAGTCTCCAGCCCAGAACTTCACAATCAAGGAGAAGGACCTGGAGCTGAGCGATACCGAGGAGCCAC
CCAATTACGACGAGGAGATGAGCGGCGGCATCGAGTTTCTGGCCTCCGTGACAAAGGACACCGCCTCTGA
TAGCCCAGCCGGCATCGATAATCCCGTGTTCTCTCCTGACGAGGCCCTGGATCGCAGCCTGCTGGCAAGG
CTGCCTCCATGGCTGTCCCCAGGAGAGACCGTGGTGCCATCTCAGAGAGCCAGGACACAGATCCCATACA
GCCCCGGCACCTTTTGTAGACTGATGCCCTTCAGGCTGAGCTCCAAGTCCGTGGACTCTTTCCTGCAGGC
CGATGGACCTGAGGAGAGGCCACCTGCCGCCCTGCCAGAGTCCACCCACATGTAA
